Addgene plasmid #158635: pSLIK 3xFLAG-MAVS-Gln93 hygro
Purpose: Lentiviral expression vector for an inducible 3xFLAG-tagged MAVS mutant construct
Depositing lab: Kevin Janes. Depositing organization: University of Virginia. Publication: Modeling the complete kinetics of coxsackievirus B3 reveals human determinants of host-cell feedback. Lopacinski AB, Sweatt AJ, Smolko CM, Gray-Gaillard E, Borgman CA, Shah M, Janes KA. Cell Syst. 2021 Apr 21;12(4):304-323.e13. doi: 10.1016/j.cels.2021.02.004. Epub 2021 Mar 18. PubMed 33740397.
Backbone
  Vector backbone: pSLIK hygro
  Backbone manufacturer: Addgene #25737
  Vector type: Lentiviral
  Selectable markers: Hygromycin
Growth in bacteria
  Bacterial resistance: Ampicillin, 100 μg/mL
  Growth temperature: 30°C
  Growth strain: NEB Stable
  Copy number: Unknown
Gene/Insert
  Gene/Insert name: MAVS (alt names: IPS-1; VISA)
  Species: H. sapiens (human)
  Mutation: E93Q
  Entrez Gene: MAVS (a.k.a. CARDIF, IPS-1, IPS1, VISA)
  Tag / fusion protein: 3XFLAG (N terminal on insert)
  Cloning method: Gateway Cloning
Terms and licenses: Academic/Nonprofit Terms; Industry Terms: Not Available to Industry
Depositor comments: The plasmid differs from the MAVS reference sequence at 2 positions (Q198K and S409F). For pSLIK vectors, it is recommended to use zeocin in addition to ampicillin for bacterial selection.
How to cite: pSLIK 3xFLAG-MAVS-Gln93 hygro was a gift from Kevin Janes (Addgene plasmid # 158635 ; http://n2t.net/addgene:158635 ; RRID:Addgene_158635)
