[The description below was written by a language model from this plasmid's Addgene catalogue record and pLannotate feature annotations shown in this document.]
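Description:
pSLIK 3xFLAG-MAVS-Gln93 hygro is a 14.3 kb single-vector, doxycycline-inducible lentiviral expression plasmid built on the pSLIK hygro backbone. It is propagated in E. coli through a high-copy ColE1/pUC-type origin with ampicillin resistance. An EM7/SV40-driven bleomycin-family (Zeocin) resistance cassette lies outside the viral region, and the depositor recommends using it as a second bacterial selection. An f1 origin is also present. The lentiviral portion has a CMV enhancer/promoter fused to a truncated HIV-1 5' LTR, which allows Tat-independent production of the genomic RNA. This is followed by the Ψ packaging signal with a gag fragment, the RRE for Rev-dependent export, cPPT/CTS, a WPRE, a truncated 3' LTR and a downstream bGH polyadenylation signal.

The payload was introduced by Gateway recombination and sits between attB1 and attB2. It consists of a tight TRE promoter (seven tet operators plus a minimal CMV promoter) driving human MAVS with an N-terminal 3xFLAG tag. MAVS is the mitochondrial antiviral signalling adaptor that acts downstream of RIG-I and MDA5. The insert carries the E93Q substitution, and the depositor notes two further differences from the reference sequence, Q198K and S409F. Downstream, a constitutive human UbC promoter expresses the rtTA3 reverse tetracycline transactivator, linked through an EMCV IRES to a hygromycin resistance gene. Transduced cells can therefore be selected with hygromycin and already carry the activator needed to switch on the TRE cassette when doxycycline is added. The construct is intended for making stable cell lines with inducible expression of this tagged MAVS mutant, and the associated publication models coxsackievirus B3 infection and host-cell feedback. The record does not state what functional effect the E93Q change has.
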