Features (pLannotate 1.2.2; 42 found; start..end, strand, type, name):
     81..133     -  misc_feature   bom (fragment): basis of mobility region from pBR322
    288..667     +  enhancer       CMV enhancer: human cytomegalovirus immediate early enhancer
    668..867     +  promoter       CMV promoter: human cytomegalovirus (CMV) immediate early promoter
    885..1065    +  LTR            5' LTR (truncated): truncated 5' long terminal repeat (LTR) from HIV-1
   1112..1237    +  misc_feature   HIV-1 Ψ: packaging signal of human immunodeficiency virus type 1
   1221..1584    +  CDS            HIV-1 gag (fragment): gag protein from human immunodeficiency virus 1; gag
   1730..1963    +  misc_feature   RRE: The Rev response element (RRE) of HIV-1 allows for Rev-dependent mRNA export from the nucleus to the cytoplasm.
   2340..2440    +  CDS            Rev (fragment): human immunodeficiency virus 1 (HIV-1) Rev protein; rev; enhances nuclear export of unspliced and incompletely spliced viral mRNAs
   2490..2607    +  misc_feature   cPPT/CTS: central polypurine tract and central termination sequence of HIV-1
   2664..2688    +  protein_bind   attB1: mutant version of attB; recombination site for the Gateway® BP reaction BP Clonase™
   2720..3034    +  promoter       tight TRE promoter: Tet-responsive promoter PTight, consisting of seven tet operator sequences followed by the minimal CMV promoter
   3043..3108    +  CDS            3xFLAG: three tandem FLAG® epitope tags, followed by an enterokinase cleavage site
   3115..4734    +  CDS            MAVS: MAVS_HUMAN - Also known as IPS1, KIAA1271, VISA. Experimental evidence at protein level: Swiss-Prot protein existence level 1. Required for innate immune defense against viruses (PubMed:16125763, PubMed:16127453, PubMed:16153868, PubMed:16177806, PubMed:19631370, PubMed:20451243, PubMed:23087404, PubMed:20127681, PubMed:21170385). Acts downstream of DHX33, DDX58/RIG-I and IFIH1/MDA5, which detect intracellular dsRNA produced during viral replication, to coordinate pathways leading to the activation of NF-kappa-B, IRF3 and IRF7, and to the subsequent induction of antiviral cytokines such as IFN
   4773..4797    -  protein_bind   attB2: mutant version of attB; recombination site for the Gateway® BP reaction BP Clonase™
   4847..6058    +  promoter       UbC promoter: human ubiquitin C promoter
   6123..6175    +  misc_feature   MCS (fragment): multiple cloning site
   6183..6880    +  CDS            rtTA3 (fragment): reverse tetracycline transactivator 3 activates expression from Tet-responsive promoters in the presence of doxycycline
   6810..6920    +  CDS            VP48: 3 tandem repeats of the minimal activation domain of herpes simplex virus VP16 (Cheng et al., 2013)
   7074..7536    +  misc_feature   IRES: internal ribosome entry site (IRES) of the encephalomyocarditis virus (EMCV)
   7594..8614    +  CDS            HygR (fragment): aminoglycoside phosphotransferase from E. coli; aph(4)-Ia; confers resistance to hygromycin
   8632..8910    +  CDS            yokD (fragment): YOKD_BACSU - Experimental evidence at protein level: Swiss-Prot protein existence level 1. May contribute to antibiotic resistance. From Bacillus subtilis (strain 168).
   8940..9023    +  CDS            large T antigen (fragment): large T antigen from SV40 (simian virus 40)
   9057..9080    +  misc_feature   MCS (fragment): pBluescript multiple cloning site
   9080..9668    +  misc_feature   WPRE: woodchuck hepatitis virus posttranscriptional regulatory element
   9669..9688    +  misc_feature   MCS (fragment): pBluescript multiple cloning site
   9690..10190   +  CDS            nef (fragment): NEF_HV1LA - Experimental evidence at protein level: Swiss-Prot protein existence level 1. Extracellular Nef protein targets CD4(+) T-lymphocytes for apoptosis by interacting with CXCR4 surface receptors. From Human immunodeficiency virus type 1 group M subtype B (isolate Lai) (HIV-1).
  10197..10377   +  LTR            5' LTR (truncated): truncated 5' long terminal repeat (LTR) from HIV-1
  10409..10633   +  polyA_signal   bGH poly(A) signal: bovine growth hormone polyadenylation signal
  10637..10658   +  promoter       SV40 promoter (fragment): SV40 enhancer and early promoter
  10679..11107   +  rep_origin     f1 ori (sequence partly withheld): f1 bacteriophage origin of replication; arrow indicates direction of (+) strand synthesis
  11121..11450   +  promoter       SV40 promoter: SV40 enhancer and early promoter
  11498..11545   +  promoter       EM7 promoter: synthetic bacterial promoter&nbsp
  11564..11938   +  CDS            BleoR: antibiotic-binding protein; Sh ble from Streptoalloteichus hindustanus; confers resistance to bleomycin, phleomycin, and Zeocin™
  11948..12073   +  CDS            ble (fragment): BLE_KLEPN - Experimental evidence at protein level: Swiss-Prot protein existence level 1. Binding protein with a strong affinity to the bleomycin family of antibiotics. Binds to CL990; an antimitotic-antibiotic compound. From Klebsiella pneumoniae.
  12068..12189   +  polyA_signal   SV40 poly(A) signal: SV40 polyadenylation signal
  12260..12282   -  protein_bind   lac operator (fragment): The lac repressor binds to the lac operator to inhibit transcription in E. coli. This inhibition can be relieved by adding lactose or isopropyl-β-D-thiogalactopyranoside (IPTG). lac repressor encoded by lacI
  12286..12316   -  promoter       lac promoter: promoter for the E. coli lac operon
  12331..12352   -  protein_bind   CAP binding site: CAP binding activates transcription in the presence of cAMP. E. coli catabolite activator protein
  12365..12457   -  CDS            lacI (fragment): lac repressor; lacI; The lac repressor binds to the lac operator to inhibit transcription in E. coli. This inhibition can be relieved by adding lactose or isopropyl-β-D-thiogalactopyranoside (IPTG).
  12640..13228   -  rep_origin     ori: high-copy-number ColE1/pMB1/pBR322/pUC origin of replication
  13399..14259   -  CDS            AmpR: β-lactamase; bla; confers resistance to ampicillin, carbenicillin, and related antibiotics
  14260..22      -  promoter       AmpR promoter (across the origin): bla
>Addgene plasmid #158635 | pSLIK 3xFLAG-MAVS-Gln93 hygro | addgene full sequence | sequence record 311305 | Addgene NGS Result
ATAAACAAATAGGGGTTCCGCGCACATTTCCCCGAAAAGTGCCACCTGACGTCGACGGATCGGGAGATCT
CCCGATCCCCTATGGTGCACTCTCAGTACAATCTGCTCTGATGCCGCATAGTTAAGCCAGTATCTGCTCC
CTGCTTGTGTGTTGGAGGTCGCTGAGTAGTGCGCGAGCAAAATTTAAGCTACAACAAGGCAAGGCTTGAC
CGACAATTGCATGAAGAATCTGCTTAGGGTTAGGCGTTTTGCGCTGCTTCGCGATGTACGGGCCAGATAT
ACGCGTTGACATTGATTATTGACTAGTTATTAATAGTAATCAATTACGGGGTCATTAGTTCATAGCCCAT
ATATGGAGTTCCGCGTTACATAACTTACGGTAAATGGCCCGCCTGGCTGACCGCCCAACGACCCCCGCCC
ATTGACGTCAATAATGACGTATGTTCCCATAGTAACGCCAATAGGGACTTTCCATTGACGTCAATGGGTG
GAGTATTTACGGTAAACTGCCCACTTGGCAGTACATCAAGTGTATCATATGCCAAGTACGCCCCCTATTG
ACGTCAATGACGGTAAATGGCCCGCCTGGCATTATGCCCAGTACATGACCTTATGGGACTTTCCTACTTG
GCAGTACATCTACGTATTAGTCATCGCTATTACCATGGTGATGCGGTTTTGGCAGTACATCAATGGGCGT
GGATAGCGGTTTGACTCACGGGGATTTCCAAGTCTCCACCCCATTGACGTCAATGGGAGTTTGTTTTGGC
ACCAAAATCAACGGGACTTTCCAAAATGTCGTAACAACTCCGCCCCATTGACGCAAATGGGCGGTAGGCG
TGTACGGTGGGAGGTCTATATAAGCAGCGCGTTTTGCCTGTACTGGGTCTCTCTGGTTAGACCAGATCTG
AGCCTGGGAGCTCTCTGGCTAACTAGGGAACCCACTGCTTAAGCCTCAATAAAGCTTGCCTTGAGTGCTT
CAAGTAGTGTGTGCCCGTCTGTTGTGTGACTCTGGTAACTAGAGATCCCTCAGACCCTTTTAGTCAGTGT
GGAAAATCTCTAGCAGTGGCGCCCGAACAGGGACTTGAAAGCGAAAGGGAAACCAGAGGAGCTCTCTCGA
CGCAGGACTCGGCTTGCTGAAGCGCGCACGGCAAGAGGCGAGGGGCGGCGACTGGTGAGTACGCCAAAAA
TTTTGACTAGCGGAGGCTAGAAGGAGAGAGATGGGTGCGAGAGCGTCAGTATTAAGCGGGGGAGAATTAG
ATCGCGATGGGAAAAAATTCGGTTAAGGCCAGGGGGAAAGAAAAAATATAAATTAAAACATATAGTATGG
GCAAGCAGGGAGCTAGAACGATTCGCAGTTAATCCTGGCCTGTTAGAAACATCAGAAGGCTGTAGACAAA
TACTGGGACAGCTACAACCATCCCTTCAGACAGGATCAGAAGAACTTAGATCATTATATAATACAGTAGC
AACCCTCTATTGTGTGCATCAAAGGATAGAGATAAAAGACACCAAGGAAGCTTTAGACAAGATAGAGGAA
GAGCAAAACAAAAGTAAGACCACCGCACAGCAAGCGGCCGCTGATCTTCAGACCTGGAGGAGGAGATATG
AGGGACAATTGGAGAAGTGAATTATATAAATATAAAGTAGTAAAAATTGAACCATTAGGAGTAGCACCCA
CCAAGGCAAAGAGAAGAGTGGTGCAGAGAGAAAAAAGAGCAGTGGGAATAGGAGCTTTGTTCCTTGGGTT
CTTGGGAGCAGCAGGAAGCACTATGGGCGCAGCGTCAATGACGCTGACGGTACAGGCCAGACAATTATTG
TCTGGTATAGTGCAGCAGCAGAACAATTTGCTGAGGGCTATTGAGGCGCAACAGCATCTGTTGCAACTCA
CAGTCTGGGGCATCAAGCAGCTCCAGGCAAGAATCCTGGCTGTGGAAAGATACCTAAAGGATCAACAGCT
CCTGGGGATTTGGGGTTGCTCTGGAAAACTCATTTGCACCACTGCTGTGCCTTGGAATGCTAGTTGGAGT
AATAAATCTCTGGAACAGATTTGGAATCACACGACCTGGATGGAGTGGGACAGAGAAATTAACAATTACA
CAAGCTTAATACACTCCTTAATTGAAGAATCGCAAAACCAGCAAGAAAAGAATGAACAAGAATTATTGGA
ATTAGATAAATGGGCAAGTTTGTGGAATTGGTTTAACATAACAAATTGGCTGTGGTATATAAAATTATTC
ATAATGATAGTAGGAGGCTTGGTAGGTTTAAGAATAGTTTTTGCTGTACTTTCTATAGTGAATAGAGTTA
GGCAGGGATATTCACCATTATCGTTTCAGACCCACCTCCCAACCCCGAGGGGACCCGACAGGCCCGAAGG
AATAGAAGAAGAAGGTGGAGAGAGAGACAGAGACAGATCCATTCGATTAGTGAACGGATCGGCACTGCGT
GCGCCAATTCTGCAGACAAATGGCAGTATTCATCCACAATTTTAAAAGAAAAGGGGGGATTGGGGGGTAC
AGTGCAGGGGAAAGAATAGTAGACATAATAGCAACAGACATACAAACTAAAGAATTACAAAAACAAATTA
CAAAAATTCAAAATTTTCGGGTTTATTACAGGGACAGCAGAGATCCAGTTTGGTTAATTCTAGACAGTTA
TCAACAAGTTTGTACAAAAAAGCAGGCTTTAAAGGAACCAATTCAGTCGACTGGATCCCGAGTTTACTCC
CTATCAGTGATAGAGAACGTATGTCGAGTTTACTCCCTATCAGTGATAGAGAACGATGTCGAGTTTACTC
CCTATCAGTGATAGAGAACGTATGTCGAGTTTACTCCCTATCAGTGATAGAGAACGTATGTCGAGTTTAC
TCCCTATCAGTGATAGAGAACGTATGTCGAGTTTATCCCTATCAGTGATAGAGAACGTATGTCGAGTTTA
CTCCCTATCAGTGATAGAGAACGTATGTCGAGGTAGGCGTGTACGGTGGGAGGCCTATATAAGCAGAGCT
CGTTTAGTGAACCGTCAGATCGCCACTAGATGGACTACAAAGACCATGACGGTGATTATAAAGATCATGA
CATCGATTACAAGGATGACGATGACAAGACTAGTATGCCGTTTGCTGAAGACAAGACCTATAAGTATATC
TGCCGCAATTTCAGCAATTTTTGCAATGTGGATGTTGTAGAGATTCTGCCTTACCTGCCCTGCCTCACAG
CAAGAGACCAGGATCGACTGCGGGCCACCTGCACACTCTCAGGGAACCGGGACACCCTCTGGCATCTCTT
CAATACCCTTCAGCGGCGGCCCGGCTGGGTGGAGTACTTCATTGCGGCACTGAGGGGCTGTGAGCTAGTT
GATCTCGCGGACGAAGTGGCCTCTGTCTACCAGAGCTACCAGCCTCGGACCTCGGACCGTCCCCCAGACC
CACTGGAGCCACCGTCACTTCCTGCTGAGAGGCCAGGGCCCCCCACACCTGCTGCGGCCCACAGCATCCC
CTACAACAGCTGCAGAGAGAAGGAGCCAAGTTACCCCATGCCTGTCCAGGAGACCCAGGCGCCAGAGTCC
CCAGGAGAGAATTCAGAGCAAGCCCTGCAGACGCTCAGCCCCAGAGCCATCCCAAGGAATCCAGATGGTG
GCCCCCTGGAGTCCTCCTCTGACCTGGCAGCCCTCAGCCCTCTGACCTCCAGCGGGCATCAGGAGAAGGA
CACAGAACTGGGCAGTACCCACACAGCAGGTGCGACCTCCAGCCTCACACCATCCCGTGGGCCTGTGTCT
CCATCTGTCTCCTTCCAGCCCCTGGCCCGTTCCACCCCCAGGGCAAGCCGCTTGCCTGGACCCACAGGGT
CAGTTGTATCTACTGGCACCTCCTTCTCCTCCTCATCCCCTGGCTTGGCCTCTGCAGGGGCTGCAGAGGG
TAAACAGGGTGCAGAGAGTGACCAGGCCGAGCCTATCATCTGCTCCAGTGGGGCAGAGGCACCTGCCAAC
TCTCTGCCCTCCAAAGTGCCTACCACCTTGATGCCTGTGAACACAGTGGCCCTGAAAGTGCCTGCCAACC
CAGCATCTGTCAGCACAGTGCCCTCCAAGTTGCCAACTAGCTCAAAGCCCCCTGGTGCAGTGCCTTCTAA
TGCGCTCACCAATCCAGCACCATCCAAATTGCCCATCAACTCAACCCGTGCTGGCATGGTGCCATCCAAA
GTGCCTACTAGCATGGTGCTCACCAAGGTGTCTGCCAGCACAGTCCCCACTGACGGGAGCAGCAGAAATG
AGGAGACCCCAGCAGCTCCAACACCCGCCGGCGCCACTGGAGGCAGCTCAGCCTGGCTAGACAGCAGCTT
TGAGAATAGGGGCCTTGGGTCGGAGCTGAGTAAGCCTGGCGTGCTGGCATCCCAGGTAGACAGCCCGTTC
TCGGGCTGCTTCGAGGATCTTGCCATCAGTGCCAGCACCTCCTTGGGCATGGGGCCCTGCCATGGCCCAG
AGGAGAATGAGTATAAGTCCGAGGGCACCTTTGGGATCCACGTGGCTGAGAACCCCAGCATCCAGCTCCT
GGAGGGCAACCCTGGGCCACCTGCGGACCCGGATGGCGGCCCCAGGCCACAAGCCGACCGGAAGTTCCAG
GAGAGGGAGGTGCCATGCCACAGGCCCTCACCTGGGGCTCTGTGGCTCCAGGTGGCTGTGACAGGGGTGC
TGGTAGTCACACTCCTGGTGGTGCTGTACCGGCGGCGTCTGCACTAGCAATTGGAAGACTAATGCGTTTT
CGAGATATCTAGACCCAGCTTTCTTGTACAAAGTGGTTGATAACATCTCGAGCCATAAAGATGGTTAATT
AACCCACCCAAGATCTGGCCTCCGCGCCGGGTTTTGGCGCCTCCCGCGGGCGCCCCCCTCCTCACGGCGA
GCGCTGCCACGTCAGACGAAGGGCGCAGCGAGCGTCCTGATCCTTCCGCCCGGACGCTCAGGACAGCGGC
CCGCTGCTCATAAGACTCGGCCTTAGAACCCCAGTATCAGCAGAAGGACATTTTAGGACGGGACTTGGGT
GACTCTAGGGCACTGGTTTTCTTTCCAGAGAGCGGAACAGGCGAGGAAAAGTAGTCCCTTCTCGGCGATT
CTGCGGAGGGATCTCCGTGGGGCGGTGAACGCCGATGATTATATAAGGACGCGCCGGGTGTGGCACAGCT
AGTTCCGTCGCAGCCGGGATTTGGGTCGCGGTTCTTGTTTGTGGATCGCTGTGATCGTCACTTGGTGAGT
AGCGGGCTGCTGGGCTGGCCGGGGCTTTCGTGGCCGCCGGGCCGCTCGGTGGGACGGAAGCGTGTGGAGA
GACCGCCAAGGGCTGTAGTCTGGGTCCGCGAGCAAGGTTGCCCTGAACTGGGGGTTGGGGGGAGCGCAGC
AAAATGGCGGCTGTTCCCGAGTCTTGAATGGAAGACGCTTGTGAGGCGGGCTGTGAGGTCGTTGAAACAA
GGTGGGGGGCATGGTGGGCGGCAAGAACCCAAGGTCTTGAGGCCTTCGCTAATGCGGGAAAGCTCTTATT
CGGGTGAGATGGGCTGGGGCACCATCTGGGGACCCTGACGTGAAGTTTGTCACTGACTGGAGAACTCGGT
TTGTCGTCTGTTGCGGGGGCGGCAGTTATGGCGGTGCCGTTGGGCAGTGCACCCGTACCTTTGGGAGCGC
GCGCCCTCGTCGTGTCGTGACGTCACCCGTTCTGTTGGCTTATAATGCAGGGTGGGGCCACCTGCCGGTA
GGTGTGCGGTAGGCTTTTCTCCGTCGCAGGACGCAGGGTTCGGGCCTAGGGTAGGCTCTCCTGAATCGAC
AGGCGCCGGACCTCTGGTGAGGGGAGGGATAAGTGAGGCGTCAGTTTCTTTGGTCGGTTTTATGTACCTA
TCTTCTTAAGTAGCTGAAGCTCCGGTTTTGAACTATGCGCTCGGGGTTGGCGAGTGTGTTTTGTGAAGTT
TTTTAGGCACCTTTTGAAATGTAATCATTTGGGTCAATATGTAATTTTCAGTGTTAGACTAGTAAATTGT
CCGCTAAATTCTGGCCGTTTTTGGCTTTTTTGTTAGACGAAGCTTGGTACCGAGCTCGGATCTCCACCCC
GTACCGGTCCTGCAGGATTTAAATGGCGCGCCGCTAGCGCTACCGGACTCAGATCTCGAGCTCAAGCTTC
GAATTCTGCAGTCGAATTCACCATGTCTAGACTGGACAAGAGCAAAGTCATAAACGGAGCTCTGGAATTA
CTCAATGGTGTCGGTATCGAAGGCCTGACGACAAGGAAACTCGCTCAAAAGCTGGGAGTTGAGCAGCCTA
CCCTGTACTGGCACGTGAAGAACAAGCGGGCCCTGCTCGATGCCCTGCCAATCGAGATGCTGGACAGGCA
TCATACCCACTTCTGCCCCCTGGAAGGCGAGTCATGGCAAGACTTTCTGCGGAACAACGCCAAGTCATAC
CGCTGTGCTCTCCTCTCACATCGCGACGGGGCTAAAGTGCATCTCGGCACCCGCCCAACAGAGAAACAGT
ACGAAACCCTGGAAAATCAGCTCGCGTTCCTGTGTCAGCAAGGCTTCTCCCTGGAGAACGCACTGTACGC
TCTGTCCGCCGTGGGCCACTTTACACTGGGCTGCGTATTGGAGGAACAGGAGCATCAAGTAGCAAAAGAG
GAAAGAGAGACACCTACCACCGATTCTATGCCCCCACTTCTGAGACAAGCAATTGAGCTGTTCGACCGGC
AGGGAGCCGAACCTGCCTTCCTTTTCGGCCTGGAACTAATCATATGTGGCCTGGAGAAACAGCTAAAGTG
CGAAAGCGGCGGGCCGACCGACGCCCTTGACGATTTTGACTTAGACATGCTCCCAGCCGATGCCCTTGAC
GACTTTGACCTTGATATGCTGCCTGCTGACGCTCTTGACGATTTTGACCTTGACATGCTCCCCGGGTAAC
TAAGTAAGGATCCGCGGCCGCACTAGAGGAATTCCGCCCCTCTCCCCCCCCCCTAACGTTACTGGCCGAA
GCCGCTTGGAATAAGGCCGGTGTGCGTTTGTCTATATGTTATTTTCCACCATATTGCCGTCTTTTGGCAA
TGTGAGGGCCCGGAAACCTGGCCCTGTCTTCTTGACGAGCATTCCTAGGGGTCTTTCCCCTCTCGCCAAA
GGAATGCAAGGTCTGTTGAATGTCGTGAAGGAAGCAGTTCCTCTGGAAGCTTCTTGAAGACAAACAACGT
CTGTAGCGACCCTTTGCAGGCAGCGGAACCCCCCACCTGGCGACAGGTGCCTCTGCGGCCAAAAGCCACG
TGTATAAGATACACCTGCAAAGGCGGCACAACCCCAGTGCCACGTTGTGAGTTGGATAGTTGTGGAAAGA
GTCAAATGGCTCTCCTCAAGCGTATTCAACAAGGGGCTGAAGGATGCCCAGAAGGTACCCCATTGTATGG
GATCTGATCTGGGGCCTCGGTGCACATGCTTTACATGTGTTTAGTCGAGGTTAAAAAAACGTCTAGGCCC
CCCGAACCACGGGGACGTGGTTTTCCTTTGAAAAACACGATGATAAGCTTACCGGTACGCGTGATAGCTT
GCCACAACCCGTACCAAAGATGGATAGATCCGGAAAGCCTGAACTCACCGCGACGTCTGTCGAGAAGTTT
CTGATCGAAAAGTTCGACAGCGTCTCCGACCTGATGCAGCTCTCGGAGGGCGAAGAATCTCGTGCTTTCA
GCTTCGATGTAGGAGGGCGTGGATATGTCCTGCGGGTAAATAGCTGCGCCGATGGTTTCTACAAAGATCG
TTATGTTTATCGGCACTTTGCATCGGCCGCGCTCCCGATTCCGGAAGTGCTTGACATTGGGGAATTCAGC
GAGAGCCTGACCTATTGCATCTCCCGCCGTGCACAGGGTGTCACGTTGCAAGACCTGCCTGAAACCGAAC
TGCCCGCTGTTCTGCAGCCGGTCGCGGAGGCCATGGATGCGATCGCTGCGGCCGATCTTAGCCAGACGAG
CGGGTTCGGCCCATTCGGACCGCAAGGAATCGGTCAATACACTACATGGCGTGATTTCATATGCGCGATT
GCTGATCCCCATGTGTATCACTGGCAAACTGTGATGGACGACACCGTCAGTGCGTCCGTCGCGCAGGCTC
TCGATGAGCTGATGCTTTGGGCCGAGGACTGCCCCGAAGTCCGGCACCTCGTGCACGCGGATTTCGGCTC
CAACAATGTCCTGACGGACAATGGCCGCATAACAGCGGTCATTGACTGGAGCGAGGCGATGTTCGGGGAT
TCCCAATACGAGGTCGCCAACATCTTCTTCTGGAGGCCGTGGTTGGCTTGTATGGAGCAGCAGACGCGCT
ACTTCGAGCGGAGGCATCCGGAGCTTGCAGGATCGCCGCGGCTCCGGGCGTATATGCTCCGCATTGGTCT
TGACCAACTCTATCAGAGCTTGGTTGACGGCAATTTCGATGATGCAGCTTGGGCGCAGGGTCGATGCGAC
GCAATCGTCCGATCCGGAGCCGGGACTGTCGGGCGTACACAAATCGCCCGCAGAAGCGCGGCCGTCTGGA
CCGATGGCTGTGTAGAAGTACTCGCCGATAGTGGAAACCGACGCCCCAGCACTCGTCCGAGGGCAAAGGA
ATAGAGTAGATGCCGACCGAACAAGAGCTGATTTCGAGAACGCCTCAGCCAGCAACTCGCGCGAGCCTAG
CAAGGCAAATGCGAGAGAACGGCCTTACGCTTGGTGGCACAGTTCTCGTCCACAGTTCGCTAAGCTCGCT
CGGCTGGGTCGCGGGAGGGCCGGTCGCAGTGATTCAGGCCCTTCTGGATTGTGTTGGTCCCCAGGGCACG
ATTGTCATGCCCACGCACTCGGGTGATCTGACTGATCCCGCAGATTGGAGATCGCCGCCCGTGCCTGCCG
ATTGGGTGCAGATCTCTAGATCTGTACAAGTAAAGCGGCCGCGACTCTAGATCATAATCAGCCATACCAC
ATTTGTAGAGGTTTTACTTGCTTTAAAAAACCTCCCACACCTCCCCCTGAACCTGAAACATAAAATGAAT
GCAATTGTTGTTGTTTAGTCCCTCCCAATTCGATATCAAGCTTATCGATAATCAACCTCTGGATTACAAA
ATTTGTGAAAGATTGACTGGTATTCTTAACTATGTTGCTCCTTTTACGCTATGTGGATACGCTGCTTTAA
TGCCTTTGTATCATGCTATTGCTTCCCGTATGGCTTTCATTTTCTCCTCCTTGTATAAATCCTGGTTGCT
GTCTCTTTATGAGGAGTTGTGGCCCGTTGTCAGGCAACGTGGCGTGGTGTGCACTGTGTTTGCTGACGCA
ACCCCCACTGGTTGGGGCATTGCCACCACCTGTCAGCTCCTTTCCGGGACTTTCGCTTTCCCCCTCCCTA
TTGCCACGGCGGAACTCATCGCCGCCTGCCTTGCCCGCTGCTGGACAGGGGCTCGGCTGTTGGGCACTGA
CAATTCCGTGGTGTTGTCGGGGAAATCATCGTCCTTTCCTTGGCTGCTCGCCTGTGTTGCCACCTGGATT
CTGCGCGGGACGTCCTTCTGCTACGTCCCTTCGGCCCTCAATCCAGCGGACCTTCCTTCCCGCGGCCTGC
TGCCGGCTCTGCGGCCTCTTCCGCGTCTTCGCCTTCGCCCTCAGACGAGTCGGATCTCCCTTTGGGCCGC
CTCCCCGCATCGATACCGTCGACCTCGATCGAGACCTAGAAAAACATGGAGCAATCACAAGTAGCAATAC
AGCAGCTACCAATGCTGATTGTGCCTGGCTAGAAGCACAAGAGGAGGAGGAGGTGGGTTTTCCAGTCACA
CCTCAGGTACCTTTAAGACCAATGACTTACAAGGCAGCTGTAGATCTTAGCCACTTTTTAAAAGAAAAGG
GGGGACTGGAAGGGCTAATTCACTCCCAACGAAGACAAGATATCCTTGATCTGTGGATCTACCACACACA
AGGCTACTTCCCTGATTGGCAGAACTACACACCAGGGCCAGGGATCAGATATCCACTGACCTTTGGATGG
TGCTACAAGCTAGTACCAGTTGAGCAAGAGAAGGTAGAAGAAGCCAATGAAGGAGAGAACACCCGCTTGT
TACACCCTGTGAGCCTGCATGGGATGGATGACCCGGAGAGAGAAGTATTAGAGTGGAGGTTTGACAGCCG
CCTAGCATTTCATCACATGGCCCGAGAGCTGCATCCGGACTGTACTGGGTCTCTCTGGTTAGACCAGATC
TGAGCCTGGGAGCTCTCTGGCTAACTAGGGAACCCACTGCTTAAGCCTCAATAAAGCTTGCCTTGAGTGC
TTCAAGTAGTGTGTGCCCGTCTGTTGTGTGACTCTGGTAACTAGAGATCCCTCAGACCCTTTTAGTCAGT
GTGGAAAATCTCTAGCAGGGCCCGTTTAAACCCGCTGATCAGCCTCGACTGTGCCTTCTAGTTGCCAGCC
ATCTGTTGTTTGCCCCTCCCCCGTGCCTTCCTTGACCCTGGAAGGTGCCACTCCCACTGTCCTTTCCTAA
TAAAATGAGGAAATTGCATCGCATTGTCTGAGTAGGTGTCATTCTATTCTGGGGGGTGGGGTGGGGCAGG
ACAGCAAGGGGGAGGATTGGGAAGACAATAGCAGGCATGCTGGGGATGCGGTGGGCTCTATGGCTTCTGA
GGCGGAAAGAACCAGCTGGGGCTCTAGGGGGTATCCCC
[124 nt withheld, positions 10679-10802]
C
[91 nt withheld, positions 10804-10894]
A
[49 nt withheld, positions 10896-10944]
CCTTTGACGTTGGAGTCCACGTTCTTT
[37 nt withheld, positions 10972-11008]
ACCCTATCTCGGTCTATTCTTTTGATTTATAAGGGATTTTGCCGATTTCGGCCTATTGGTTAAAAAATGA
GCTGATTTAACAAAAATTTAACGCGAATTAATTCTGTGGAATGTGTGTCAGTTAGGGTGTGGAAAGTCCC
CAGGCTCCCCAGCAGGCAGAAGTATGCAAAGCATGCATCTCAATTAGTCAGCAACCAGGTGTGGAAAGTC
CCCAGGCTCCCCAGCAGGCAGAAGTATGCAAAGCATGCATCTCAATTAGTCAGCAACCATAGTCCCGCCC
CTAACTCCGCCCATCCCGCCCCTAACTCCGCCCAGTTCCGCCCATTCTCCGCCCCATGGCTGACTAATTT
TTTTTATTTATGCAGAGGCCGAGGCCGCCTCTGCCTCTGAGCTATTCCAGAAGTAGTGAGGAGGCTTTTT
TGGAGGCCTAGGCTTTTGCAAAAAGCTCCCGGGAGCTTGTATATCCATTTTCGGATCTGATCAGCACGTG
TTGACAATTAATCATCGGCATAGTATATCGGCATAGTATAATACGACAAGGTGAGGAACTAAACCATGGC
CAAGTTGACCAGTGCCGTTCCGGTGCTCACCGCGCGCGACGTCGCCGGAGCGGTCGAGTTCTGGACCGAC
CGGCTCGGGTTCTCCCGGGACTTCGTGGAGGACGACTTCGCCGGTGTGGTCCGGGACGACGTGACCCTGT
TCATCAGCGCGGTCCAGGACCAGGTGGTGCCGGACAACACCCTGGCCTGGGTGTGGGTGCGCGGCCTGGA
CGAGCTGTACGCCGAGTGGTCGGAGGTCGTGTCCACGAACTTCCGGGACGCCTCCGGGCCGGCCATGACC
GAGATCGGCGAGCAGCCGTGGGGGCGGGAGTTCGCCCTGCGCGACCCGGCCGGCAACTGCGTGCACTTCG
TGGCCGAGGAGCAGGACTGACACGTGCTACGAGATTTCGATTCCACCGCCGCCTTCTATGAAAGGTTGGG
CTTCGGAATCGTTTTCCGGGACGCCGGCTGGATGATCCTCCAGCGCGGGGATCTCATGCTGGAGTTCTTC
GCCCACCCCAACTTGTTTATTGCAGCTTATAATGGTTACAAATAAAGCAATAGCATCACAAATTTCACAA
ATAAAGCATTTTTTTCACTGCATTCTAGTTGTGGTTTGTCCAAACTCATCAATGTATCTTATCATGTCTG
TATACCGTCGACCTCTAGCTAGAGCTTGGCGTAATCATGGTCATAGCTGTTTCCTGTGTGAAATTGTTAT
CCGCTCACAATTCCACACAACATACGAGCCGGAAGCATAAAGTGTAAAGCCTGGGGTGCCTAATGAGTGA
GCTAACTCACATTAATTGCGTTGCGCTCACTGCCCGCTTTCCAGTCGGGAAACCTGTCGTGCCAGCTGCA
TTAATGAATCGGCCAACGCGCGGGGAGAGGCGGTTTGCGTATTGGGCGCTCTTCCGCTTCCTCGCTCACT
GACTCGCTGCGCTCGGTCGTTCGGCTGCGGCGAGCGGTATCAGCTCACTCAAAGGCGGTAATACGGTTAT
CCACAGAATCAGGGGATAACGCAGGAAAGAACATGTGAGCAAAAGGCCAGCAAAAGGCCAGGAACCGTAA
AAAGGCCGCGTTGCTGGCGTTTTTCCATAGGCTCCGCCCCCCTGACGAGCATCACAAAAATCGACGCTCA
AGTCAGAGGTGGCGAAACCCGACAGGACTATAAAGATACCAGGCGTTTCCCCCTGGAAGCTCCCTCGTGC
GCTCTCCTGTTCCGACCCTGCCGCTTACCGGATACCTGTCCGCCTTTCTCCCTTCGGGAAGCGTGGCGCT
TTCTCATAGCTCACGCTGTAGGTATCTCAGTTCGGTGTAGGTCGTTCGCTCCAAGCTGGGCTGTGTGCAC
GAACCCCCCGTTCAGCCCGACCGCTGCGCCTTATCCGGTAACTATCGTCTTGAGTCCAACCCGGTAAGAC
ACGACTTATCGCCACTGGCAGCAGCCACTGGTAACAGGATTAGCAGAGCGAGGTATGTAGGCGGTGCTAC
AGAGTTCTTGAAGTGGTGGCCTAACTACGGCTACACTAGAAGAACAGTATTTGGTATCTGCGCTCTGCTG
AAGCCAGTTACCTTCGGAAAAAGAGTTGGTAGCTCTTGATCCGGCAAACAAACCACCGCTGGTAGCGGTG
GTTTTTTTGTTTGCAAGCAGCAGATTACGCGCAGAAAAAAAGGATCTCAAGAAGATCCTTTGATCTTTTC
TACGGGGTCTGACGCTCAGTGGAACGAAAACTCACGTTAAGGGATTTTGGTCATGAGATTATCAAAAAGG
ATCTTCACCTAGATCCTTTTAAATTAAAAATGAAGTTTTAAATCAATCTAAAGTATATATGAGTAAACTT
GGTCTGACAGTTACCAATGCTTAATCAGTGAGGCACCTATCTCAGCGATCTGTCTATTTCGTTCATCCAT
AGTTGCCTGACTCCCCGTCGTGTAGATAACTACGATACGGGAGGGCTTACCATCTGGCCCCAGTGCTGCA
ATGATACCGCGAGACCCACGCTCACCGGCTCCAGATTTATCAGCAATAAACCAGCCAGCCGGAAGGGCCG
AGCGCAGAAGTGGTCCTGCAACTTTATCCGCCTCCATCCAGTCTATTAATTGTTGCCGGGAAGCTAGAGT
AAGTAGTTCGCCAGTTAATAGTTTGCGCAACGTTGTTGCCATTGCTACAGGCATCGTGGTGTCACGCTCG
TCGTTTGGTATGGCTTCATTCAGCTCCGGTTCCCAACGATCAAGGCGAGTTACATGATCCCCCATGTTGT
GCAAAAAAGCGGTTAGCTCCTTCGGTCCTCCGATCGTTGTCAGAAGTAAGTTGGCCGCAGTGTTATCACT
CATGGTTATGGCAGCACTGCATAATTCTCTTACTGTCATGCCATCCGTAAGATGCTTTTCTGTGACTGGT
GAGTACTCAACCAAGTCATTCTGAGAATAGTGTATGCGGCGACCGAGTTGCTCTTGCCCGGCGTCAATAC
GGGATAATACCGCGCCACATAGCAGAACTTTAAAAGTGCTCATCATTGGAAAACGTTCTTCGGGGCGAAA
ACTCTCAAGGATCTTACCGCTGTTGAGATCCAGTTCGATGTAACCCACTCGTGCACCCAACTGATCTTCA
GCATCTTTTACTTTCACCAGCGTTTCTGGGTGAGCAAAAACAGGAAGGCAAAATGCCGCAAAAAAGGGAA
TAAGGGCGACACGGAAATGTTGAATACTCATACTCTTCCTTTTTCAATATTATTGAAGCATTTATCAGGG
TTATTGTCTCATGAGCGGATACATATTTGAATGTATTTAGAAAA
